Addgene plasmid #190406: JAB3312
Purpose: Plasmids encode parts for syntetic genetic circuit construction in eudicot plants (proUBQ10::PIP2A-mCherry-NOSt_pro35S-AmtRO-PhlFO::GFPint-NLS-ADHt)
Depositing lab: Jennifer Brophy & Jose Dinneny. Depositing organization: Stanford University. Publication: Synthetic genetic circuits as a means of reprogramming plant roots. Brophy JAN, Magallon KJ, Duan L, Zhong V, Ramachandran P, Kniazev K, Dinneny JR. Science. 2022 Aug 12;377(6607):747-751. doi: 10.1126/science.abo4326. Epub 2022 Aug 11. PubMed 35951698.
Backbone
  Vector backbone: JAB2120
  Vector type: Plant Expression
Growth in bacteria
  Bacterial resistance: Spectinomycin, 50 μg/mL
  Growth temperature: 37°C
  Growth strain: DH5alpha
  Copy number: High Copy
Gene/Insert
  Gene/Insert name: proUBQ10::PIP2A-mCherry-NOSt_pro35S-AmtRO-PhlFO::GFPint-NLS-ADHt
  Species: Synthetic
  Cloning method: Restriction Enzyme; 5′ cloning site unknown (unknown if destroyed)
Terms and licenses: Academic/Nonprofit Terms; Industry Terms: Not Available to Industry
Depositor comments: Backbone JAB2120 contains proUBQ10::PIP2A-mCherry-NOSt. Please see the fully annotated sequence linked the "Supplemental Documents" section. Please visit https://www.biorxiv.org/content/10.1101/2022.02.02.478917v1 for bioRxiv preprint.
How to cite: JAB3312 was a gift from Jennifer Brophy & Jose Dinneny (Addgene plasmid # 190406 ; http://n2t.net/addgene:190406 ; RRID:Addgene_190406)
