[The description below was written by a language model from this plasmid's Addgene catalogue record and pLannotate feature annotations shown in this document.]
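Description:
JAB3312 is a plant expression plasmid built on the JAB2120 backbone, one of a set of parts for constructing synthetic genetic circuits in eudicot plants. The 7.7 kb sequence has the layout of a compact binary T-DNA vector. Nopaline-type left and right border repeats flank the plant payload. Outside the borders lie a high-copy ColE1/pUC-type origin for E. coli, a pSa origin (commonly used in small binary vectors for replication in Agrobacterium), and an aadA gene giving the spectinomycin resistance used for bacterial selection. Leftover pBluescript-style elements (MCS fragment, T3 promoter, lac promoter/operator) sit near the right border and appear to be cloning remnants. No plant selectable marker is annotated in the feature table.

The T-DNA carries two expression units. The first comes from the backbone and is proUBQ10::PIP2A-mCherry-NOSt. It fuses the Arabidopsis aquaporin PIP2A (PIP2-1), a membrane water channel, to mCherry and ends with the NOS terminator. The UBQ10 promoter named in the record is not itself annotated. This unit is presumably a constitutive red marker for cells carrying the construct.

The second unit is a synthetic circuit output promoter, a CaMV 35S promoter (enhancer region plus minimal core) that, according to the construct name, carries operator sites for the bacterial repressors AmtR and PhlF. It drives a nuclear-localised GFP interrupted by the potato ST-LS1 IV2 intron, followed by an ADH terminator. The operators, NLS and ADH terminator are named in the record but not annotated. The intron prevents functional GFP expression in bacteria, so fluorescence reports plant expression only. With sites for two repressors, either one would be expected to silence GFP, giving NOR-like logic, although the record does not state this explicitly.
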