Features (pLannotate 1.2.2; 22 found; start..end, strand, type, name):
      1..23      +  misc_feature   LB T-DNA repeat: left border repeat from nopaline C58 T-DNA (truncated)
    679..1539    +  CDS            PIP2-1: PIP21_ARATH - Also known as PIP2A. Experimental evidence at protein level: Swiss-Prot protein existence level 1. Water channel required to facilitate the transport of water across cell membrane. Probably involved in root water uptake. Its function is impaired by Hg(2+). From Arabidopsis thaliana (Mouse-ear cress).
   1546..2255    +  CDS            mCherry (fragment): monomeric derivative of DsRed fluorescent protein (Shaner et al., 2004) mammalian codon-optimized
   2275..2527    +  terminator     NOS terminator: nopaline synthase terminator and poly(A) signal
   3050..3342    +  promoter       CaMV 35S promoter (fragment): strong constitutive promoter from cauliflower mosaic virus
   3363..3394    +  promoter       minimal CaMV 35S promoter (fragment): minimal 35S promoter from cauliflower mosaic virus
   3451..3646    +  CDS            superfolder GFP (fragment): GFP variant that folds robustly even when fused to poorly folded proteins (Pédelacq et al., 2006)
   3648..3836    +  intron         IV2 intron: modified second intron of the potato ST-LS1 gene (Vancanneyt et al., 1990)
   3858..4352    +  CDS            mgfp5 (fragment): GFP with folding enhancement mutations; mgfp5; suitable for expression in plants due to removal of a cryptic intron
   4665..4700    -  misc_feature   MCS (fragment): pBluescript multiple cloning site
   4713..4731    -  promoter       T3 promoter: promoter for bacteriophage T3 RNA polymerase
   4776..4792    -  protein_bind   lac operator: The lac repressor binds to the lac operator to inhibit transcription in E. coli. This inhibition can be relieved by adding lactose or isopropyl-β-D-thiogalactopyranoside (IPTG). lac repressor encoded by lacI
   4800..4830    -  promoter       lac promoter: promoter for the E. coli lac operon
   4845..4866    -  protein_bind   CAP binding site: CAP binding activates transcription in the presence of cAMP. E. coli catabolite activator protein
   4879..4971    -  CDS            lacI (fragment): lac repressor; lacI; The lac repressor binds to the lac operator to inhibit transcription in E. coli. This inhibition can be relieved by adding lactose or isopropyl-β-D-thiogalactopyranoside (IPTG).
   4973..5097    -  rep_origin     RSF ori (fragment): Plasmids containing the RSF 1030 origin of replication can be propagated in E. coli cells that contain additional plasmids with compatible origins.
   5105..5129    +  misc_feature   RB T-DNA repeat: right border repeat from nopaline C58 T-DNA
   5220..5808    -  rep_origin     ori: high-copy-number ColE1/pMB1/pBR322/pUC origin of replication
   5902..6687    -  CDS            aadA: S3AD_SHIFL - Experimental evidence at protein level: Swiss-Prot protein existence level 1. Mediates bacterial resistance to the antibiotics streptomycin and spectinomycin. From Shigella flexneri.
   6748..6897    -  CDS            sat-1 (fragment): STA_ECOLX - Protein inferred from homology: Swiss-Prot protein existence level 3. Involved in resistance to streptothricin, a broad-spectrum antibiotic produced by streptomycetes (PubMed:1850404). Detoxifies streptothricin via acetylation of the beta amino group of the first beta-lysyl moiety of streptothricin (By similarity). From Escherichia coli.
   7039..7137    +  CDS            TRA2_ECOLX (fragment): Protein predicted: Swiss-Prot protein existence level 4. Required for transposition of transposon Tn903. From Escherichia coli.
   7145..7580    +  rep_origin     pSa ori: origin of replication from bacterial plasmid pSa
>Addgene plasmid #190406 | JAB3312 | addgene full sequence | sequence record 391159 | Addgene NGS Result
TGGCAGGATATATTGTGGTGTAACGTTAAGCTTTGGTTGTCGACGAGTCAGTAATAAACGGCGTCAAAGT
GGTTGCAGCCGGCACACACGAGTCGTGTTTATCAACTCAAAGCACAAATACTTTTCCTCAACCTAAAAAT
AAGGCAATTAGCCAAAAACAACTTTGCGTGTAAACAACGCTCAATACACGTGTCATTTTATTATTAGCTA
TTGCTTCACCGCCTTAGCTTTCTCGTGACCTAGTCGTCCTCGTCTTTTCTTCTTCTTCTTCTATAAAACA
ATACCCAAAGAGCTCTTCTTCTTCACAATTCAGATTTCAATTTCTCAAAATCTTAAAAACTTTCTCTCAA
TTCTCTCTACCGTGATCAAGGTAAATTTCTGTGTTCCTTATTCTCTCAAAATCTTCGATTTTGTTTTCGT
TCGATCCCAATTTCGTATATGTTCTTTGGTTTAGATTCTGTTAATCTTAGATCGTAGACGATTTTCTGGG
TTTGATCGTTAGATATCATCTTAATTCTCGATTAGGGTTTCATAGATATCATCCGATTTGTTCAAATAAT
TTGAGTTTTGTCGAATAATTACTCTTCGATTTGTGATTTCTATCTAGATCTGGTGTTAGTTTCTAGTTTG
TGCGATCGAATTTGTCGATTAATCTGAGTTTTTCTGATTAACAGCACCATGGCAAAGGATGTGGAAGCCG
TTCCCGGAGAAGGATTTCAGACAAGAGACTATCAAGATCCGCCACCAGCTCCGTTTATTGATGGAGCGGA
GCTAAAGAAGTGGTCTTTCTACAGAGCAGTTATCGCAGAGTTCGTAGCCACTCTCCTCTTCTTATACATC
ACCGTTTTGACAGTCATCGGTTACAAGATTCAGTCCGATACTGATGCCGGTGGCGTAGATTGCGGCGGAG
TTGGAATCCTCGGTATCGCTTGGGCCTTTGGTGGTATGATCTTCATCCTCGTCTACTGCACCGCCGGTAT
CTCTGGTGGTCACATTAACCCAGCGGTGACATTTGGGCTATTCTTGGCACGTAAAGTGTCGTTACCTAGG
GCCCTATTGTACATAATCGCTCAGTGTTTGGGTGCGATTTGTGGAGTTGGTTTTGTCAAAGCCTTCCAAA
GCTCTTACTACACCCGTTACGGAGGTGGAGCCAACTCTCTAGCCGATGGCTACAGCACAGGGACCGGTCT
AGCCGCAGAGATCATTGGTACTTTCGTTCTTGTCTACACCGTATTCTCTGCCACTGACCCCAAACGTAGT
GCCAGAGACTCCCACGTTCCGGTGTTGGCGCCACTTCCAATCGGATTTGCCGTGTTCATGGTACATTTGG
CTACCATTCCCATTACCGGAACCGGAATTAACCCGGCAAGGAGTTTCGGAGCTGCCGTAATCTACAACAA
GAGCAAGCCATGGGATGACCACTGGATATTTTGGGTTGGACCATTCATTGGAGCTGCGATAGCTGCATTC
TACCACCAATTCGTTCTAAGAGCTTCAGGTTCTAAGTCTCTTGGATCATTCAGAAGTGCTGCCAACGTCG
GATCCATGGTGAGCAAGGGCGAGGAGGATAACATGGCCATCATCAAGGAGTTCATGCGCTTCAAGGTGCA
CATGGAGGGCTCCGTGAACGGCCACGAGTTCGAGATCGAGGGCGAGGGCGAGGGCCGCCCCTACGAGGGC
ACCCAGACCGCCAAGCTGAAGGTGACCAAGGGTGGCCCCCTGCCCTTCGCCTGGGACATCCTGTCCCCTC
AGTTCATGTACGGCTCCAAGGCCTACGTGAAGCACCCCGCCGACATCCCCGACTACTTGAAGCTGTCCTT
CCCCGAGGGCTTCAAGTGGGAGCGCGTGATGAACTTCGAGGACGGCGGCGTGGTGACCGTGACCCAGGAC
TCCTCCCTGCAGGACGGCGAGTTCATCTACAAGGTGAAGCTGCGCGGCACCAACTTCCCCTCCGACGGCC
CCGTAATGCAGAATAAGACCATGGGCTGGGAGGCCTCCTCCGAGCGGATGTACCCCGAGGACGGCGCCCT
GAAGGGCGAGATCAAGCAGAGGCTGAAGCTGAAGGACGGCGGCCACTACGACGCTGAGGTCAAGACCACC
TACAAGGCCAAGAAGCCCGTGCAGCTGCCCGGCGCCTACAACGTCAACATCAAGTTGGACATCACCTCCC
ACAACGAGGACTACACCATCGTGGAACAGTACGAACGCGCCGAGGGCCGCCACTCCACCGGCGGCATGGA
GGAGCTGTACAAGTAAAGCGGCCGCCCGGCTGCAGATCGTTCAAACATTTGGCAATAAAGTTTCTTAAGA
TTGAATCCTGTTGCCGGTCTTGCGATGATTATCATATAATTTCTGTTGAATTACGTTAAGCATGTAATAA
TTAACATGTAATGCATGACGTTATTTATGAGATGGGTTTTTATGATTAGAGTCCCGCAATTATACATTTA
ATACGCGATAGAAAACAAAATATAGCGCGCAAACTAGGATAAATTATCGCGCGCGGTGTCATCTATGTTA
CTAGATCGGGGCGCGCCCTCGAGGAAGACGTAATGGGTCCCCAGATTTGCCTTTTCAATTTCAGAAAGAA
TGCTAACCCACAGATGGGTAGAGAGGCTTACGCAGCAGCTCTCATCAAGACGATCTACCCGAGCAATAAT
CTCCAGGAAATCAAATACCTTCCCAAGAAGGTTAAAGATGCAGTCAAAAGATTCAGGACTAACTGCATCA
AGAACACAGAGAAAGATATATTTCTCAAGATCAGAAGTACTATTCCAGTATGGACGATTCAAGGCTTGCT
TCACAAACCAAGGCAAGTAATAGAGATTGGAGTCTCTAAAAAGGTAGTTCCCACTGAATCAAAGGCCATG
GAGTCAAAGATTCAAATAGAGGACCTAACAGAACTCGCCGTAAAGACTGGCGAACAGTTCATACAGAGTC
TCTTACGACTCAATGACAAGAAGAAAATCTTCGTCAACATGGTGGAGCACGACACACTTGTCTACTCCAA
AAATATCAAAGATACAGTCTCAGAAGACCAAAGGGCAATTGAGACTTTTCAACAAAGGGTAATATCCGGA
AACCTCCTCGGATTCCATTGCCCAGCTATCTGTCACTTTATTGTGAAGATAGTGGAAAAGGAAGGTGGCT
CCTACAAATGCCATCATTGCGATAAAGGAAAGGCCATCGTTGAAGATGCCTCTGCCGACAGTGGTCCCAA
AGATGGACCCCCACCCACGAGGAGCATCGTGGAAAAAGAAGACGTTCCAACCACGTCTTCAAAGCAAGTG
GATTGATGTGATATCTCCACTGACGTAAGGGATGACGCACAATCCCACTATCTTCTATCGATCTATAGAT
AATCTATATAAGGAAGTTCATTTCATTTGGAGAGAACACGGGGGACTCTAGATTGATACGAAACGTACCG
TATCGTTAAGGTCACCATGGTGAGTAAAGGAGAAGAACTTTTCACTGGAGTTGTCCCAATTCTTGTTGAA
TTAGATGGTGATGTTAATGGGCACAAATTTTCTGTCAGTGGAGAGGGTGAAGGTGATGCAACATACGGAA
AACTTACCCTTAAATTTATTTGCACTACTGGAAAACTACCTGTTCCATGGCCAACCCTGGTCACCACCCT
GACCTACGTAAGTTTCTGCTTCTACCTTTGATATATATATAATAATTATCATTAATTAGTAGTAATATAA
TATTTCAAATATTTTTTTCAAAATAAAAGAATGTAGTATATAGCAATTGCTTTTCTGTAGTTTATAAGTG
TGTATATTTTAATTTATAACTTTTCTAATATATGACCAAAATTTGTTGATGTGCAGGGCGTGCAGTGCTT
CTCCCGTTACCCTGATCATATGAAGCGGCACGACTTCTTCAAGAGCGCCATGCCTGAGGGATACGTGCAG
GAGAGGACCATCTTCTTCAAGGACGACGGGAACTACAAGACACGTGCTGAAGTCAAGTTTGAGGGTGACA
CCCTCGTCAACAGGATCGAGCTTAAGGGAATCGATTTCAAGGAGGACGGAAACATCCTCGGCCACAAGTT
GGAATACAACTACAACTCCCACAACGTATACATCATGGCCGACAAGCAAAAGAACGGCATCAAAGCCAAC
TTCAAGACCCGCCACAACATCGAGGACGGCGGCGTGCAACTCGCTGATCATTATCAACAAAATACTCCAA
TTGGCGATGGCCCTGTCCTTTTACCAGACAACCATTACCTGTCCACACAATCTGCCCTTTCGAAAGATCC
CAACGAAAAGAGAGATCACATGGTCCTTCTTGAGTTTGTAACAGCTGCTGGGATTACACATGGCATGGAT
GAACTATACAAACCTAAGAAAAAGCGTAAGGTCGAGGACCCTTAATGTCAAGCCATTCTCTCGCAGATGA
TGTTCACTTTGTGTTTTACTTCCTTTATGCATTCACAGCAATAAAAGAAAGAAATCTCCATCGCTTTTGG
TTTTCTTCTCTGTCTTAAGTTAGTCGTTTTCGTGTCTAATCTATTACTTATCATTGTAATAGACTCTTCT
TCTATTGAGATTTGAATATAAACTAAAACACATTCCATTTTACTGTGTTCTCAACATTCAGAATGCAAAC
GGACTAACCGTAGTGACTCGGCTTGAGTCTTCGGGCTAGAGCGGACTAGTTCTAGAGCGGCCGCCACCGC
GGTGGAGCTCCAGCTTTTGTTCCCTTTAGTGAGGGTTAATTGCGCGCTTGGCGTAATCATGGTCATAGCT
GTTTCCTGTGTGAAATTGTTATCCGCTCACAATTCCACACAACATACGAGCCGGAAGCATAAAGTGTAAA
GCCTGGGGTGCCTAATGAGTGAGCTAACTCACATTAATTGCGTTGCGCTCACTGCCCGCTTTCCAGTCGG
GAAACCTGTCGTGCCAGCTGCATTAATGAATCGGCCAACGCGCGGGGAGAGGCGGTTTGCGTATTGGGCG
CTCTTCCGCTTCCTCGCTCACTGACTCGCTGCGCTCGGTCGTTCGGCTGCGGCGAGCGGTATCAGCTCAC
TCAAAGGCGGTAATACGGTTATCCACAGAATCAGGGGATAACGCAGGAAAGAACATGAAGGCCTTGACAG
GATATATTGGCGGGTAAACTAAGTCGCTGTATGTGTTTGTTTGAGATCTCATGTGAGCAAAAGGCCAGCA
AAAGGCCAGGAACCGTAAAAAGGCCGCGTTGCTGGCGTTTTTCCATAGGCTCCGCCCCCCTGACGAGCAT
CACAAAAATCGACGCTCAAGTCAGAGGTGGCGAAACCCGACAGGACTATAAAGATACCAGGCGTTTCCCC
CTGGAAGCTCCCTCGTGCGCTCTCCTGTTCCGACCCTGCCGCTTACCGGATACCTGTCCGCCTTTCTCCC
TTCGGGAAGCGTGGCGCTTTCTCATAGCTCACGCTGTAGGTATCTCAGTTCGGTGTAGGTCGTTCGCTCC
AAGCTGGGCTGTGTGCACGAACCCCCCGTTCAGCCCGACCGCTGCGCCTTATCCGGTAACTATCGTCTTG
AGTCCAACCCGGTAAGACACGACTTATCGCCACTGGCAGCAGCCACTGGTAACAGGATTAGCAGAGCGAG
GTATGTAGGCGGTGCTACAGAGTTCTTGAAGTGGTGGCCTAACTACGGCTACACTAGAAGAACAGTATTT
GGTATCTGTGCTCTGCTGAAGCCAGTTACCTTCGGAAGAAGAGTTGGTAGCTCTTGATCCGGCAAACAAA
CCACCGCTGGTAGCGGTGGTTTTTTTGTTTGCAAGCAGCAGATTACGCGCAGAAAAAAAGGATCTCAAGA
AGATCCTTTGATCTTTTCTACGGGGTCTGACGCTCAGTGGAACGAAAACTCACGTTAAGGGATTTTGGTC
ATGAATTCTTGTTAGACATTATTTGCCGACTACCTTGGTGATCTCGCCTTTCACGTAGTGAACAAATTCT
TCCAACTGATCTGCGCGCGAGGCCAAGCGATCTTCTTGTCCAAGATAAGCCTGCCTAGCTTCAAGTATGA
CGGGCTGATACTGGGCCGGCAGGCGCTCCATTGCCCAGTCGGCAGCGACATCCTTCGGCGCGATTTTGCC
GGTTACTGCGCTGTACCAAATGCGGGACAACGTAAGCACTACATTTCGCTCATCGCCAGCCCAGTCGGGC
GGCGAGTTCCATAGCGTTAAGGTTTCATTTAGCGCCTCAAATAGATCCTGTTCAGGAACCGGATCAAAGA
GTTCCTCCGCCGCTGGACCTACCAAGGCAACGCTATGTTCTCTTGCTTTTGTCAGCAAGATAGCCAGATC
AATGTCGATCGTGGCTGGCTCGAAGATACCTGCAAGAATGTCATTGCGCTGCCATTCTCCAAATTGCAGT
TCGCGCTTAGCTGGATAACGCCACGGAATGATGTCGTCGTGCACAACAATGGTGACTTCTACAGCGCGGA
GAATCTCGCTCTCTCCAGGGGAAGCCGAAGTTTCCAAAAGGTCGTTGATCAAAGCTCGCCGCGTTGTTTC
ATCAAGCCTTACGGTCACCGTAACCAGCAAATCAATATCACTGTGTGGCTTCAGGCCGCCATCCACTGCG
GAGCCGTACAAATGTACGGCCAGCAACGTCGGTTCGAGATGGCGCTCGATGACGCCAACTACCTCTGATA
GTTGAGTCGATACTTCGGCGATCACCGCTTCCCTCATGATGTTTAACTCCTGAATTAAGCCGCGCCGCGA
AGCGGTGTCGGCTTGAATGAATTGTTAGGCGTCATCCTGTGCTCCCGAGAACCAGTACCAGTACATCGCT
GTTTCGTTCGAGACTTGAGGTCTAGTTTTATACGTGAACAGGTCAATGCCGCCGAGAGTAAAGCCACATT
TTGCGTACAAATTGCAGGCAGGTACATTGTTCGTTTGTGCCATGATGATATATTTTTATCTTGTGCAATG
TAACATCAGAGATTTTGAGACACAACGTGGCTTTGTTGAATAAATCGAACTTTTGCTGAGTTGAAGGATC
AGATCACGCATCTTCCCGACAACGCAGACCGTTCCGTGGCAAAGCAAAAGTTCAAAATCACCAACTGGTC
CACCTACAACAAAGCTCTCATCAACCGTGGCTCCCTCACTTTCTGGCTGGATGATGGGGCGATTCAGGAG
ATCCCCATCCAACAGCCCGCCGTCGAGCGGGCTTTTTTATCCCCGGAAGCCTGTGGATAGAGGGTAGTTA
TCCACGTGAAACCGCTAATGCCCCGCAAAGCCTTGATTCACGGGGCTTTCCGGCCCGCTCCAAAAACTAT
CCACGTGAAATCGCTAATCAGGGTACGTGAAATCGCTAATCGGAGTACGTGAAATCGCTAATAAGGTCAC
GTGAAATCGCTAATCAAAAAGGCACGTGAGAACGCTAATAGCCCTTTCAGATCAACAGCTTGCAAACACC
CCTCGCTCCGGCAAGTAGTTACAGCAAGTAGTATGTTCAATTAGCTTTTCAATTATGAATATATATATCA
ATTATTGGTCGCCCTTGGCTTGTGGACAATGCGCTACGCGCACCGGCTCCGCCCGTGGACAACCGCAAGC
GGTTGCCCACCGTCGAGCGCCTTTGCCCACAACCCGGCGGCCGGCCGCAACAGATCGTTTTATAAATTTT
TTTTTTTGAAAAAGAAAAAGCCCGAAAGGCGGCAACCTCTCGGGCTTCTGGATTTCCGATCCCCGGAATT
AGACTCT
